>Addgene plasmid #247361 | pLEX_305_CIC-DUX4 | addgene full sequence | sequence record 491582 | Addgene NGS Result
TTGAGATCCTTTTTTTCTGCGCGTAATCTGCTGCTTGCAAACAAAAAAACCACCGCTACCAGCGGTGGTT
TGTTTGCCGGATCAAGAGCTACCAACTCTTTTTCCGAAGGTAACTGGCTTCAGCAGAGCGCAGATACCAA
ATACTGTTCTTCTAGTGTAGCCGTAGTTAGGCCACCACTTCAAGAACTCTGTAGCACCGCCTACATACCT
CGCTCTGCTAATCCTGTTACCAGTGGCTGCTGCCAGTGGCGATAAGTCGTGTCTTACCGGGTTGGACTCA
AGACGATAGTTACCGGATAAGGCGCAGCGGTCGGGCTGAACGGGGGGTTCGTGCACACAGCCCAGCTTGG
AGCGAACGACCTACACCGAACTGAGATACCTACAGCGTGAGCTATGAGAAAGCGCCACGCTTCCCGAAGG
GAGAAAGGCGGACAGGTATCCGGTAAGCGGCAGGGTCGGAACAGGAGAGCGCACGAGGGAGCTTCCAGGG
GGAAACGCCTGGTATCTTTATAGTCCTGTCGGGTTTCGCCACCTCTGACTTGAGCGTCGATTTTTGTGAT
GCTCGTCAGGGGGGCGGAGCCTATGGAAAAACGCCAGCAACGCGGCCTTTTTACGGTTCCTGGCCTTTTG
CTGGCCTTTTGCTCACATGTTCTTTCCTGCGTTATCCCCTGATTCTGTGGATAACCGTATTACCGCCTTT
GAGTGAGCTGATACCGCTCGCCGCAGCCGAACGACCGAGCGCAGCGAGTCAGTGAGCGAGGAAGCGGAAG
AGCGCCCAATACGCAAACCGCCTCTCCCCGCGCGTTGGCCGATTCATTAATGCAGCTGGCACGACAGGTT
TCCCGACTGGAAAGCGGGCAGTGAGCGCAACGCAATTAATGTGAGTTAGCTCACTCATTAGGCACCCCAG
GCTTTACACTTTATGCTTCCGGCTCGTATGTTGTGTGGAATTGTGAGCGGATAACAATTTCACACAGGAA
ACAGCTATGACCATGATTACGCCAAGCGCGCAATTAACCCTCACTAAAGGGAACAAAAGCTGGAGCTGCA
AGCTTAATGTAGTCTTATGCAATACTCTTGTAGTCTTGCAACATGGTAACGATGAGTTAGCAACATGCCT
TACAAGGAGAGAAAAAGCACCGTGCATGCCGATTGGTGGAAGTAAGGTGGTACGATCGTGCCTTATTAGG
AAGGCAACAGACGGGTCTGACATGGATTGGACGAACCACTGAATTGCCGCATTGCAGAGATATTGTATTT
AAGTGCCTAGCTCGATACATAAACGGGTCTCTCTGGTTAGACCAGATCTGAGCCTGGGAGCTCTCTGGCT
AACTAGGGAACCCACTGCTTAAGCCTCAATAAAGCTTGCCTTGAGTGCTTCAAGTAGTGTGTGCCCGTCT
GTTGTGTGACTCTGGTAACTAGAGATCCCTCAGACCCTTTTAGTCAGTGTGGAAAATCTCTAGCAGTGGC
GCCCGAACAGGGACTTGAAAGCGAAAGGGAAACCAGAGGAGCTCTCTCGACGCAGGACTCGGCTTGCTGA
AGCGCGCACGGCAAGAGGCGAGGGGCGGCGACTGGTGAGTACGCCAAAAATTTTGACTAGCGGAGGCTAG
AAGGAGAGAGATGGGTGCGAGAGCGTCAGTATTAAGCGGGGGAGAATTAGATCGCGATGGGAAAAAATTC
GGTTAAGGCCAGGGGGAAAGAAAAAATATAAATTAAAACATATAGTATGGGCAAGCAGGGAGCTAGAACG
ATTCGCAGTTAATCCTGGCCTGTTAGAAACATCAGAAGGCTGTAGACAAATACTGGGACAGCTACAACCA
TCCCTTCAGACAGGATCAGAAGAACTTAGATCATTATATAATACAGTAGCAACCCTCTATTGTGTGCATC
AAAGGATAGAGATAAAAGACACCAAGGAAGCTTTAGACAAGATAGAGGAAGAGCAAAACAAAAGTAAGAC
CACCGCACAGCAAGCGGCCGCTGATCTTCAGACCTGGAGGAGGAGATATGAGGGACAATTGGAGAAGTGA
ATTATATAAATATAAAGTAGTAAAAATTGAACCATTAGGAGTAGCACCCACCAAGGCAAAGAGAAGAGTG
GTGCAGAGAGAAAAAAGAGCAGTGGGAATAGGAGCTTTGTTCCTTGGGTTCTTGGGAGCAGCAGGAAGCA
CTATGGGCGCAGCGTCAATGACGCTGACGGTACAGGCCAGACAATTATTGTCTGGTATAGTGCAGCAGCA
GAACAATTTGCTGAGGGCTATTGAGGCGCAACAGCATCTGTTGCAACTCACAGTCTGGGGCATCAAGCAG
CTCCAGGCAAGAATCCTGGCTGTGGAAAGATACCTAAAGGATCAACAGCTCCTGGGGATTTGGGGTTGCT
CTGGAAAACTCATTTGCACCACTGCTGTGCCTTGGAATGCTAGTTGGAGTAATAAATCTCTGGAACAGAT
TTGGAATCACACGACCTGGATGGAGTGGGACAGAGAAATTAACAATTACACAAGCTTAATACACTCCTTA
ATTGAAGAATCGCAAAACCAGCAAGAAAAGAATGAACAAGAATTATTGGAATTAGATAAATGGGCAAGTT
TGTGGAATTGGTTTAACATAACAAATTGGCTGTGGTATATAAAATTATTCATAATGATAGTAGGAGGCTT
GGTAGGTTTAAGAATAGTTTTTGCTGTACTTTCTATAGTGAATAGAGTTAGGCAGGGATATTCACCATTA
TCGTTTCAGACCCACCTCCCAACCCCGAGGGGACCCATGCATTGCATCTCAATTAGTCAGCAACCAGGTG
TGGAAAGTCCCCAGGCTCCCCAGCAGGCAGAAGTATGCAAAGCATGCGTCTCAATTAGTCAGCAACCATA
GTCCCGCCCCTAACTCCGCCCATCCCGCCCCTAACTCCGCCCAGTTCCGCCCATTCTCCGCCCCATGGCT
GACTAATTTTTTTTATTTATGCAGAGGCCGAGGCCGCCTCGGCCTCTGAGCTATTCCAGAAGTAGTGAGG
AGGCTTTTTTGGAGGCCTAGGCTTTTGCAAAAAGCTTTCTAGAGGTACCACCGGAGCTTACCATGACCGA
GTACAAGCCCACGGTGCGCCTCGCCACCCGCGACGACGTCCCCAGGGCCGTACGCACCCTCGCCGCCGCG
TTCGCCGACTACCCCGCCACGCGCCACACCGTCGATCCGGACCGCCACATCGAGCGGGTCACCGAGCTGC
AAGAACTCTTCCTCACGCGCGTCGGGCTCGACATCGGCAAGGTGTGGGTCGCGGACGACGGCGCCGCCGT
GGCGGTCTGGACCACGCCGGAGAGCGTCGAAGCGGGGGCGGTGTTCGCCGAGATCGGCCCGCGCATGGCC
GAGTTGAGCGGTTCCCGGCTGGCCGCGCAGCAACAGATGGAAGGCCTCCTGGCGCCGCACCGGCCCAAGG
AGCCCGCGTGGTTCCTGGCCACCGTCGGCGTCTCGCCCGACCACCAGGGCAAGGGTCTGGGCAGCGCCGT
CGTGCTCCCCGGAGTGGAGGCGGCCGAGCGCGCCGGGGTGCCCGCCTTCCTGGAGACCTCCGCGCCCCGC
AACCTCCCCTTCTACGAGCGGCTCGGCTTCACCGTCACCGCCGACGTCGAGGTGCCCGAAGGACCGCGCA
CCTGGTGCATGACCCGCAAGCCCGGTGCCAGTTAACGAATTCTAGATCTTGAGACAAATGGCAGTATTCA
TCCACAATTTTAAAAGAAAAGGGGGGATTGGGGGGTACAGTGCAGGGGAAAGAATAGTAGACATAATAGC
AACAGACATACAAACTAAAGAATTACAAAAACAAATTACAAAAATTCAAAATTTTCGGGTTTATTACAGG
GACAGCAGAGATCCACTTTGGCGCCGGCTCGAGGCCTGCAGGTTGCGCCTTTTCCAAGGCAGCCCTGGGT
TTGCGCAGGGACGCGGCTGCTCTGGGCGTGGTTCCGGGAAACGCAGCGGCGCCGACCCTGGGTCTCGCAC
ATTCTTCACGTCCGTTCGCAGCGTCACCCGGATCTTCGCCGCTACCCTTGTGGGCCCCCCGGCGACGCTT
CCTGCTCCGCCCCTAAGTCGGGAAGGTTCCTTGCGGTTCGCGGCGTGCCGGACGTGACAAACGGAAGCCG
CACGTCTCACTAGTACCCTCGCAGACGGACAGCGCCAGGGAGCAATGGCAGCGCGCCGACCGCGATGGGC
TGTGGCCAATAGCGGCTGCTCAGCAGGGCGCGCCGAGAGCAGCGGCCGGGAAGGGGCGGTGCGGGAGGCG
GGGTGTGGGGCGGTAGTGTGGGCCCTGTTCCTGCCCGCGCGGTGTTCCGCATTCTGCAAGCCTCCGGAGC
GCACGTCGGCAGTCGGCTCCCTCGTTGACCGAATCACCGACCTCTCTCCCCAGGGGCTAGCATCGATTGA
TCAACAAGTTTGTACAAAAAAGCAGGCTTAATGTATTCGGCCCACAGGCCCCTGATGCCCGCGTCCAGCG
CGGCCTCCCGTGGCCTCGGCATGTTCGTGTGGACGAATGTGGAACCTCGCTCTGTGGCTGTGTTCCCTTG
GCACTCCTTAGTCCCCTTCCTGGCACCCAGCCAGCCTGACCCCTCCGTGCAGCCGAGCGAGGCCCAGCAA
CCTGCCAGCCACCCAGTGGCCTCCAACCAGAGCAAAGAACCTGCTGAGTCGGCAGCTGTTGCTCATGAAC
GGCCACCAGGTGGGACAGGGAGTGCTGACCCTGAGCGGCCCCCTGGAGCCACATGCCCTGAGAGCCCAGG
ACCCGGACCCCCACACCCTTTGGGGGTGGTGGAATCTGGTAAGGGTCCGCCTCCCACCACGGAGGAGGAG
GCCTCCGGCCCCCCAGGAGAGCCCCGGCTGGACAGTGAGACAGAGAGTGACCATGATGATGCCTTCCTCT
CCATCATGTCTCCTGAGATCCAGTTGCCTCTACCGCCCGGAAAACGTCGGACCCAGTCCCTCAGTGCCCT
ACCCAAGGAACGGGACTCATCTTCTGAGAAGGATGGACGCAGCCCCAACAAGCGGGAGAAGGACCACATC
CGGCGGCCCATGAATGCCTTCATGATCTTCAGCAAGCGGCACCGGGCCCTGGTCCACCAGCGTCATCCCA
ACCAGGACAACCGGACCGTCAGCAAGATCCTGGGCGAGTGGTGGTATGCCCTGGGGCCCAAGGAGAAGCA
GAAGTACCACGACCTGGCCTTCCAGGTGAAGGAGGCCCACTTCAAGGCCCACCCAGATTGGAAGTGGTGT
AACAAGGACCGAAAGAAGTCCAGCTCAGAGGCCAAGCCCACGAGCCTGGGGCTGGCAGGAGGGCACAAGG
AGACGCGGGAGCGGAGCATGTCGGAGACGGGCACTGCTGCTGCCCCTGGGGTGTCCTCTGAGCTCCTGTC
CGTTGCAGCCCAGACACTCCTGAGCTCAGACACCAAGGCTCCGGGGAGCAGCTCCTGTGGGGCAGAACGG
CTACACACAGTTGGGGGACCTGGCTCAGCCCGGCCCCGAGCTTTCTCCCACAGCGGGGTACACAGCCTGG
ACGGCGGAGAAGTAGACAGTCAGGCGCTACAGGAACTGACGCAGATGGTGTCTGGCCCTGCATCGTACTC
TGGCCCAAAGCCTTCTACCCAGTATGGAGCTCCAGGACCCTTTGCAGCCCCTGGTGAGGGAGGTGCCTTG
GCGGCCACTGGGCGGCCCCCGCTGCTGCCCACCCGAGCTTCTCGTTCTCAGCGTGCGGCCAGTGAGGACA
TGACGAGTGATGAGGAGCGCATGGTCATCTGTGAGGAGGAAGGGGATGATGATGTCATTGCTGACGATGG
CTTCGGCACCACTGACATTGATCTCAAGTGCAAGGAGCGGGTGACCGACAGCGAGAGTGGGGACAGCTCT
GGGGAGGACCCAGAGGGCAACAAGGGCTTTGGTCGGAAGGTGTTTTCACCTGTGATCCGTTCCTCCTTTA
CCCACTGCCGCCCCCCACTGGACCCTGAGCCCCCAGGGCCCCCGGATCCTCCTGTAGCCTTTGGCAAAGG
CTATGGTTCCGCCCCATCCTCCTCTGCGTCCTCGCCTGCTTCCTCCTCAGCCTCGGCAGCCACCTCCTTC
TCACTGGGCTCAGGAACCTTCAAGGCCCAGGAGTCTGGTCAGGGCAGCACAGCGGGCCCCCTACGGCCCC
CACCCCCTGGGGCTGGGGGTCCAGCGACACCTTCCAAGGCAACCCGGTTCCTCCCAATGGATCCTGCCAC
CTTCCGGCGCAAGAGACCCGAAAGTGTGGGTGGCCTGGAGCCACCAGGCCCCTCAGTCATCGCGGCCCCT
CCCAGCGGAGGAGGAAACATCCTGCAGACACTGGTGCTGCCCCCAAACAAGGAGGAGCAAGAGGGCGGCG
GAGCCAGAGTGCCCTCCGCCCCCGCCCCATCACTGGCCTATGGGGCCCCAGCAGCTCCCCTGTCCCGTCC
TGCCGCCACCATGGTCACCAATGTGGTGCGGCCTGTCAGCAGCACTCCTGTGCCCATCGCCTCTAAGCCC
TTCCCCACCTCTGGCCGGGCTGAGGCGTCTCCAAATGACACAGCAGGTGCCAGGACTGAAATGGGCACTG
GGTCTCGGGTGCCTGGGGGCTCCCCGCTGGGTGTCAGCTTAGTGTATTCGGACAAGAAGTCGGCAGCAGC
CACCTCACCAGCCCCACACTTGGTGGCTGGACCCCTGCTGGGCACTGTGGGGAAGGCGCCTGCCACTGTC
ACTAACCTACTGGTGGGCACCCCGGGGTATGGGGCCCCTGCGCCCCCTGCTGTCCAGTTCATTGCCCAGG
GGGCCCCTGGTGGTGGGACCACTGCGGGCTCAGGAGCAGGTGCTGGGAGTGGCCCCAATGGGCCAGTACC
CCTGGGCATCCTGCAACCAGGTGCCCTGGGCAAGGCTGGGGGAATCACCCAGGTACAGTACATCCTGCCC
ACGCTGCCCCAGCAGCTTCAGGTGGCACCTGCCCCAGCACCAGCCCCTGGGACCAAGGCAGCGGCTCCCA
GCGGCCCTGCACCCACCACCAGCATCCGTTTCACCCTCCCACCGGGCACTTCCACCAACGGCAAAGTCCT
GGCTGCCACTGCACCCACTCCTGGCATCCCCATCCTGCAGTCTGTACCCTCCGCCCCACCCCCCAAAGCC
CAGTCAGTTTCTCCCGTGCAGGCCCCGCCCCCGGGTGGCTCAGCCCAGCTGCTGCCTGGGAAGGTCCTAG
TGCCTCTGGCCGCCCCTAGCATGTCAGTGCGGGGTGGAGGGGCCGGCCAGCCACTGCCACTGGTGAGCCC
GCCCTTCTCAGTACCTGTGCAGAATGGTGCCCAGCCCCCCAGCAAGATCATCCAGCTGACCCCGGTGCCT
GTGAGCACACCCAGCGGCCTGGTGCCGCCCCTGAGCCCAGCCACACTCCCTGGACCCACCTCTCAGCCTC
AGAAGGTCCTGTTGCCCTCCTCCACCAGAATCACCTATGTGCAGTCAGCGGGCGGGCACGCGCTGCCCCT
GGGTACCAGCCCTGCGTCCAGCCAGGCTGGAACAGTCACCTCGTACGGGCCCACGAGCTCTGTAGCTCTA
GGCTTCACCTCGCTGGGGCCCAGCGGCCCCGCCTTCGTGCAGCCCCTGCTCTCAGCAGGCCAAGCCCCAC
TGCTGGCTCCCGGTCAGGTGGGCGTGTCACCTGTGCCCAGTCCCCAGCTGCCGCCTGCCTGTGCAGCCCC
CGGAGGTCCTGTCATAACAGCATTTTACTCTGGCAGCCCTGCACCCACCTCCTCAGCACCCCTGGCCCAG
CCATCCCAGGCCCCCCCAAGCCTGGTCTACACTGTGGCCACCAGCACAACCCCACCTGCAGCCACCATTC
TGCCCAAGGGCCCGCCAGCCCCTGCCACTGCCACCCCAGCCCCGACTAGCCCTTTCCCCAGCGCCACAGC
AGGTTCCATGACCTACAGCTTAGTGGCCCCCAAGGCCCAGCGGCCCAGCCCGAAGGCCCCCCAGAAAGTG
AAGGCAGCCATCGCCAGCATTCCCGTGGGGTCCTTTGAGGCAGGTGCCTCTGGGCGGCCTGGCCCTGCAC
CCCGGCAGCCTCTGGAGCCTGGCCCAGTCCGAGAGCCAACTGCCCCAGAGTCTGAGCTTGAGGGGCAGCC
CACACCACCAGCCCCTCCACCCCTGCCAGAGACCTGGACTCCCACGGCCCGGAGCAGCCCCCCACTGCCC
CCACCTGCTGAGGAGCGGACCAGCGCCAAGGGCCCTGAGACCATGGCCAGCAAATTCCCCAGCTCATCTT
CAGACTGGCGCGTCCCTGGGCAGGGCCTGGAGAATCGTGGGGAGCCTCCCACTCCTCCCAGCCCGGCCCC
AGCTCCAGCTGTAGCCCCTGGTGGCAGCAGCGAGAGCAGCAGTGGGCGGGCAGCCGGGGACACCCCGGAG
CGCAAGGAGGCGGCTGGTACTGGCAAGAAGGTGAAGGTGCGGCCCCCGCCCCTGAAGAAGACCTTTGACT
CTGTGGACAACAGGGTCCTGTCAGAAGTGGACTTCGAAGAGCGCTTTGCTGAGTTGCCTGAGTTTCGGCC
TGAGGAGGTGCTGCCCTCCCCCACCCTGCAGTCTCTGGCCACCTCACCCCGGGCCATCCTGGGCTCTTAC
CGCAAGAAGAGGAAGAACTCCACGGACCTGGATTCAGCACCCGAGGACCCCACCTCGCCCAAGCGCAAGA
TGAGAAGACGCTCCAGCTGCAGCTCGGAGCCCAACACCCCCAAGAGTGCCAAGTGCGAGGGGGACATCTT
CACCTTTGACCGTACAGAAGCCGAGGACGTGCTTGGGGAGCTAGAGTATGACAAGGTGCCATACTCCTCC
CTGCGGCGCACCCTGGACCAGCGCCGGGCCCTGGTCATGCAGCTCTTTCAGGACCATGGCTTCTTCCCGT
CAGCCCAGGCCACAGCCGCCTTCCAGGCCCGCTATGCAGACATCTTTCCCTCCAAGGTTTGTCTGCAGTT
GAAGATCCGTGAGGTGCGCCAGAAGATCATGCAGGCTGCCACTCCCACGGAGCAGCCCCCTGGAGCTGAG
GCTCCTCTCCCTGTACCGCCCCCCACTGGCACCGCTGCTGCCCCTGCCCCCACTCCCAGCCCCGCAGGGG
GCCCTGACCCCACCTCACCCAGCTCGGACTCTGGGGGTGGACCCCAAGCCGGGGCAGCTCCACCTCCCCA
GCCCGCGCCCCCGGACGCCTCCGCCTCCGCGCGGCAGGGGCAGATGCAAGGCATCCCGGCGCCCTCCCAG
GCGCTCCAGGAGCCGGCGCCCTGGTCTGCACTCCCCTGCGGCCTGCTGCTGGATGAGCTCCTGGCGAGCC
CGGAGTTTCTGCAGCAGGCGCAACCTCTCCTAGAAACGGAGGCCCCGGGGGAGCTGGAGGCCTCGGAAGA
GGCCGCCTCGCTGGAAGCACCCCTCAGCGAGGAAGAATACCGGGCTCTGCTGGAGGAGCTTTAAAACCCA
GCTTTCTTGTACAAAGTGGTTACCGGTTAGTAATGAACTAGTTAAGTCGACAATCAACGCGTTAAGTCGA
CAATCAACCTCTGGATTACAAAATTTGTGAAAGATTGACTGGTATTCTTAACTATGTTGCTCCTTTTACG
CTATGTGGATACGCTGCTTTAATGCCTTTGTATCATGCTATTGCTTCCCGTATGGCTTTCATTTTCTCCT
CCTTGTATAAATCCTGGTTGCTGTCTCTTTATGAGGAGTTGTGGCCCGTTGTCAGGCAACGTGGCGTGGT
GTGCACTGTGTTTGCTGACGCAACCCCCACTGGTTGGGGCATTGCCACCACCTGTCAGCTCCTTTCCGGG
ACTTTCGCTTTCCCCCTCCCTATTGCCACGGCGGAACTCATCGCCGCCTGCCTTGCCCGCTGCTGGACAG
GGGCTCGGCTGTTGGGCACTGACAATTCCGTGGTGTTGTCGGGGAAATCATCGTCCTTTCCTTGGCTGCT
CGCCTGTGTTGCCACCTGGATTCTGCGCGGGACGTCCTTCTGCTACGTCCCTTCGGCCCTCAATCCAGCG
GACCTTCCTTCCCGCGGCCTGCTGCCGGCTCTGCGGCCTCTTCCGCGTCTTCGCCTTCGCCCTCAGACGA
GTCGGATCTCCCTTTGGGCCGCCTCCCCGCGTCGACTTTAAGACCAATGACTTACAAGGCAGCTGTAGAT
CTTAGCCACTTTTTAAAAGAAAAGGGGGGACTGGAAGGGCTAATTCACTCCCAACGAAGACAAGATCTGC
TTTTTGCTTGTACTGGGTCTCTCTGGTTAGACCAGATCTGAGCCTGGGAGCTCTCTGGCTAACTAGGGAA
CCCACTGCTTAAGCCTCAATAAAGCTTGCCTTGAGTGCTTCAAGTAGTGTGTGCCCGTCTGTTGTGTGAC
TCTGGTAACTAGAGATCCCTCAGACCCTTTTAGTCAGTGTGGAAAATCTCTAGCAGTACGTATAGTAGTT
CATGTCATCTTATTATTCAGTATTTATAACTTGCAAAGAAATGAATATCAGAGAGTGAGAGGAACTTGTT
TATTGCAGCTTATAATGGTTACAAATAAAGCAATAGCATCACAAATTTCACAAATAAAGCATTTTTTTCA
CTGCATTCTAGTTGTGGTTTGTCCAAACTCATCAATGTATCTTATCATGTCTGGCTCTAGCTATCCCGCC
CCTAACTCCGCCCATCCCGCCCCTAACTCCGCCCAGTTCCGCCCATTCTCCGCCCCATGGCTGACTAATT
TTTTTTATTTATGCAGAGGCCGAGGCCGCCTCGGCCTCTGAGCTATTCCAGAAGTAGTGAGGAGGCTTTT
TTGGAGGCCTAGGGACGTACCCAATTCGCCCTATAGTGAGTCGTATTACGCGCGCTCACTGGCCGTCGTT
TTACAACGTCGTGACTGGGAAAACCCTGGCGTTACCCAACTTAATCGCCTTGCAGCACATCCCCCTTTCG
CCAGCTGGCGTAATAGCGAAGAGGCCCGCACCGATCGCCCTTCCCAACAGTTGCGCAGCCTGAATGGCGA
ATGGG
[124 nt withheld, positions 10996-11119]
C
[91 nt withheld, positions 11121-11211]
A
[49 nt withheld, positions 11213-11261]
CCTTTGACGTTGGAGTCCACGTTCTTT
[37 nt withheld, positions 11289-11325]
ACCCTATCTCGGTCTATTCTTTTGATTTATAAGGGATTTTGCCGATTTCGGCCTATTGGTTAAAAAATGA
GCTGATTTAACAAAAATTTAACGCGAATTTTAACAAAATATTAACGCTTACAATTTAGGTGGCACTTTTC
GGGGAAATGTGCGCGGAACCCCTATTTGTTTATTTTTCTAAATACATTCAAATATGTATCCGCTCATGAG
ACAATAACCCTGATAAATGCTTCAATAATATTGAAAAAGGAAGAGTATGAGTATTCAACATTTCCGTGTC
GCCCTTATTCCCTTTTTTGCGGCATTTTGCCTTCCTGTTTTTGCTCACCCAGAAACGCTGGTGAAAGTAA
AAGATGCTGAAGATCAGTTGGGTGCACGAGTGGGTTACATCGAACTGGATCTCAACAGCGGTAAGATCCT
TGAGAGTTTTCGCCCCGAAGAACGTTTTCCAATGATGAGCACTTTTAAAGTTCTGCTATGTGGCGCGGTA
TTATCCCGTATTGACGCCGGGCAAGAGCAACTCGGTCGCCGCATACACTATTCTCAGAATGACTTGGTTG
AGTACTCACCAGTCACAGAAAAGCATCTTACGGATGGCATGACAGTAAGAGAATTATGCAGTGCTGCCAT
AACCATGAGTGATAACACTGCGGCCAACTTACTTCTGACAACGATCGGAGGACCGAAGGAGCTAACCGCT
TTTTTGCACAACATGGGGGATCATGTAACTCGCCTTGATCGTTGGGAACCGGAGCTGAATGAAGCCATAC
CAAACGACGAGCGTGACACCACGATGCCTGTAGCAATGGCAACAACGTTGCGCAAACTATTAACTGGCGA
ACTACTTACTCTAGCTTCCCGGCAACAATTAATAGACTGGATGGAGGCGGATAAAGTTGCAGGACCACTT
CTGCGCTCGGCCCTTCCGGCTGGCTGGTTTATTGCTGATAAATCTGGAGCCGGTGAGCGTGGGTCTCGCG
GTATCATTGCAGCACTGGGGCCAGATGGTAAGCCCTCCCGTATCGTAGTTATCTACACGACGGGGAGTCA
GGCAACTATGGATGAACGAAATAGACAGATCGCTGAGATAGGTGCCTCACTGATTAAGCATTGGTAACTG
TCAGACCAAGTTTACTCATATATACTTTAGATTGATTTAAAACTTCATTTTTAATTTAAAAGGATCTAGG
TGAAGATCCTTTTTGATAATCTCATGACCAAAATCCCTTAACGTGAGTTTTCGTTCCACTGAGCGTCAGA
CCCCGTAGAAAAGATCAAAGGATCTTC
Features (pLannotate 1.2.2; 32 found; start..end, strand, type, name):
      1..589     +  rep_origin     ori: high-copy-number ColE1/pMB1/pBR322/pUC origin of replication
    772..864     +  CDS            lacI (fragment): lac repressor; lacI; The lac repressor binds to the lac operator to inhibit transcription in E. coli. This inhibition can be relieved by adding lactose or isopropyl-β-D-thiogalactopyranoside (IPTG).
    877..898     +  protein_bind   CAP binding site: CAP binding activates transcription in the presence of cAMP. E. coli catabolite activator protein
    913..943     +  promoter       lac promoter: promoter for the E. coli lac operon
    947..969     +  protein_bind   lac operator (fragment): The lac repressor binds to the lac operator to inhibit transcription in E. coli. This inhibition can be relieved by adding lactose or isopropyl-β-D-thiogalactopyranoside (IPTG). lac repressor encoded by lacI
   1012..1030    +  promoter       T3 promoter: promoter for bacteriophage T3 RNA polymerase
   1058..1284    +  promoter       RSV promoter: Rous sarcoma virus enhancer/promoter
   1285..1465    +  LTR            5' LTR (truncated): truncated 5' long terminal repeat (LTR) from HIV-1
   1512..1637    +  misc_feature   HIV-1 Ψ: packaging signal of human immunodeficiency virus type 1
   1621..1984    +  CDS            HIV-1 gag (fragment): gag protein from human immunodeficiency virus 1; gag
   2130..2363    +  misc_feature   RRE: The Rev response element (RRE) of HIV-1 allows for Rev-dependent mRNA export from the nucleus to the cytoplasm.
   2740..2766    +  CDS            Rev (fragment): human immunodeficiency virus 1 (HIV-1) Rev protein; rev; enhances nuclear export of unspliced and incompletely spliced viral mRNAs
   2773..2796    +  promoter       SV40 promoter (fragment): SV40 early promoter
   2797..2868    +  promoter       SV40 promoter (fragment): SV40 enhancer and early promoter
   2892..3027    +  rep_origin     SV40 ori: SV40 origin of replication
   3073..3669    +  CDS            PuroR (fragment): puromycin N-acetyltransferase; pac from Streptomyces; confers resistance to puromycin
   3718..3835    +  misc_feature   cPPT/CTS: central polypurine tract and central termination sequence of HIV-1
   3893..4393    +  promoter       hPGK promoter: human phosphoglycerate kinase 1 promoter
   4414..4438    +  protein_bind   attB1: mutant version of attB; recombination site for the Gateway® BP reaction BP Clonase™
   4441..9039    +  CDS            CIC: CIC_HUMAN - Also known as KIAA0306. Experimental evidence at protein level: Swiss-Prot protein existence level 1. Transcriptional repressor which plays a role in development of the central nervous system (CNS). In concert with ATXN1 and ATXN1L, involved in brain development. From Homo sapiens (Human).
   9202..9441    +  CDS            DUX4 (fragment): DUX4_HUMAN - Also known as DUX10. Experimental evidence at protein level: Swiss-Prot protein existence level 1. [Isoform 2]: Probably inactive as a transcriptional activator, due to the absence of the C-terminal region that is important for transcriptional activation. Can inhibit transcriptional activation mediated by isoform 1. Heterologous expression of isoform 2 has no deleterious effect on cell survival. From Homo sapiens (Human).
   9446..9470    -  protein_bind   attB2: mutant version of attB; recombination site for the Gateway® BP reaction BP Clonase™
   9522..10110   +  misc_feature   WPRE: woodchuck hepatitis virus posttranscriptional regulatory element
  10161..10180   +  misc_feature   cPPT/CTS (fragment): central polypurine tract and central termination sequence of HIV-1
  10182..10415   +  LTR            3' LTR (ΔU3): self-inactivating 3' long terminal repeat (LTR) from HIV-1
  10493..10614   +  polyA_signal   SV40 poly(A) signal: SV40 polyadenylation signal
  10654..10789   +  rep_origin     SV40 ori: SV40 origin of replication
  10810..10828   -  promoter       T7 promoter: promoter for bacteriophage T7 RNA polymerase
  10836..10991   +  CDS            lacZα (fragment): LacZα fragment of β-galactosidase; lacZ fragment
  10996..11424   +  rep_origin     f1 ori (sequence partly withheld): f1 bacteriophage origin of replication; arrow indicates direction of (+) strand synthesis
  11477..11581   +  promoter       AmpR promoter: bla
  11582..12442   +  CDS            AmpR: β-lactamase; bla; confers resistance to ampicillin, carbenicillin, and related antibiotics
