[The description below was written by a language model from this plasmid's Addgene catalogue record and pLannotate feature annotations shown in this document.]
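Description:
pLEX_305_CIC-DUX4 is a 12.6 kb lentiviral transfer plasmid for constitutive mammalian expression of the human CIC::DUX4 fusion oncoprotein, built by Gateway recombination of the roughly 5 kb fusion coding sequence into the pLEX_305 backbone. In bacteria it is maintained through a high-copy ColE1/pUC-type origin and selected with ampicillin via the bla gene. An f1 origin and remnants of the lac/lacZα region, along with T3 and T7 promoters, are carried over from the parental cloning vector.

The viral portion has a third-generation, self-inactivating layout. An RSV promoter replaces the U3 region of a truncated HIV-1 5' LTR to drive genomic RNA production in packaging cells. It is followed by the Ψ packaging signal with a gag fragment, the Rev response element for nuclear export of unspliced transcripts, and a cPPT/CTS element that aids nuclear import of the reverse-transcribed genome. The unit ends in a ΔU3 3' LTR and an SV40 polyadenylation signal.

Two expression cassettes sit between the LTRs. An SV40 early promoter drives puromycin N-acetyltransferase for selection of transduced cells. Downstream, the human PGK promoter drives the fusion open reading frame, which is flanked by attB1 and attB2 sites. The annotation shows nearly the full CIC sequence joined to a short C-terminal DUX4 fragment. A WPRE follows the insert to enhance transcript stability and expression. The fusion sequence derives from an earlier HA-tagged CIC::DUX4 construct, although no HA tag is annotated here. The plasmid is intended for generating stable, puromycin-selected cell models of CIC-rearranged cancers.
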