Addgene plasmid #247361: pLEX_305_CIC-DUX4
Purpose: Lentiviral constitutive expression construct for CIC::DUX4 (pLEX_305 backbone)
Depositing lab: Ross Okimoto. Depositing organization: University of California, San Francisco (UCSF). Publication: Modeling of Capicua Family Fusion Oncoprotein-Driven Cancers Reveals Gene-Specific Functionality. Luck C, Luo Y, Vasileva E, Jacobs KA, Riad J, Macaraig CD, Ponce RKM, Amatruda JF, Okimoto RA. Mol Cancer Res. 2026 Jan 23. doi: 10.1158/1541-7786.MCR-25-0624. PubMed 41575738.
Backbone
  Vector backbone: pLEX_305
  Backbone manufacturer: Root Lab (Addgene #41390)
  Backbone size w/o insert (bp): 7608
  Total vector size (bp): 12612
  Modifications to backbone: Gateway cloned in the CIC::DUX4 coding sequence
  Vector type: Mammalian Expression, Lentiviral
  Selectable markers: Puromycin
Growth in bacteria
  Bacterial resistance: Ampicillin, 100 μg/mL
  Growth temperature: 30°C
  Growth strain: NEB Stable
  Growth instructions: We have had a good experience using NEB 10beta.
  Copy number: High Copy
Gene/Insert
  Gene/Insert name: CIC::DUX4
  Species: H. sapiens (human)
  Insert size (bp): 5004
  Mutation: Fusion between CIC and DUX4
  GenBank ID: NM_015125 NM_001306068
  Entrez Gene: DUX4 (a.k.a. DUX4L); CIC (a.k.a. MRD45)
  Promoter: hPGK
  Cloning method: Gateway Cloning
  Sequencing primers: 5′ n/a insert too large - use whole plasmid sequencing; 3′ n/a insert too large - use whole plasmid sequencing
Resource information
  A portion of this plasmid was derived from a plasmid made by: The CIC::DUX4 coding sequence is derived from an HA-CIC::DUX4 expression construct from Takuro Nakamura.
Terms and licenses: Academic/Nonprofit Terms; Industry Terms: Not Available to Industry
Depositor comments: For constitutive lentiviral expression by the hPGK promoter, with puromycin selection.
How to cite: pLEX_305_CIC-DUX4 was a gift from Ross Okimoto (Addgene plasmid # 247361 ; http://n2t.net/addgene:247361 ; RRID:Addgene_247361)
